Addgene plasmid #178878: pSmart-EF1a-Nla-cas5
Purpose: Expression of human codon-optimized Nlacas5 with C terminal NLS and HA tag
Depositing lab: Yan Zhang. Publication: Cas11 enables genome engineering in human cells with compact CRISPR-Cas3 systems. Tan R, Krueger RK, Gramelspacher MJ, Zhou X, Xiao Y, Ke A, Hou Z, Zhang Y. Mol Cell. 2022 Feb 17;82(4):852-867.e5. doi: 10.1016/j.molcel.2021.12.032. Epub 2022 Jan 19. PubMed 35051351.
Backbone
  Vector backbone: pSmart HC Kan
  Backbone manufacturer: Lucigen
  Backbone size w/o insert (bp): 1984
  Total vector size (bp): 4093
  Vector type: Mammalian Expression
Growth in bacteria
  Bacterial resistance: Kanamycin, 50 μg/mL
  Growth temperature: 37°C
  Growth strain: DH5alpha
  Copy number: High Copy
Gene/Insert
  Gene/Insert name: EF1a-NlaCas5c-bGH polyA
  Species: Synthetic
  Insert size (bp): 2109
  Promoter: EF1a
  Tag / fusion protein: HA (C terminal on insert); NLS (C terminal on insert)
  Cloning method: Gibson Cloning
  Sequencing primers: 5′ ATGGTCAGTATTGAGCGATATCTAGA; 3′ CAGTCCAGTTACGCTGGAGTC
Terms and licenses: Academic/Nonprofit Terms; Industry Terms: Not Available to Industry
How to cite: pSmart-EF1a-Nla-cas5 was a gift from Yan Zhang (Addgene plasmid # 178878 ; http://n2t.net/addgene:178878 ; RRID:Addgene_178878)
