[The description below was written by a language model from this plasmid's Addgene catalogue record and pLannotate feature annotations shown in this document.]
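Description:
pSmart-EF1a-Nla-cas5 is a compact mammalian expression plasmid of about 4.1 kb, built by Gibson assembly in the Lucigen pSmart HC Kan backbone. It is propagated in E. coli at high copy from a ColE1/pUC-type origin and selected with kanamycin through an aminoglycoside phosphotransferase gene, which the annotation shows downstream of a cat promoter. The backbone places transcription terminators (T3Te, T7Te and tonB) around the origin and marker. This is a typical feature of this vector family and insulates the cloned insert from transcription running in from, or out to, vector sequences. A fragment of the pBR322 bom region is also annotated.

The payload is a single expression cassette of roughly 2.1 kb. The strong constitutive human EF-1α promoter drives a synthetic, human codon-optimized cas5 open reading frame designated Nla, and the transcript is terminated by the bovine growth hormone polyadenylation signal. The automated annotation matches the coding region to a Cas5d-family protein. In type I-C CRISPR systems this subunit acts as the sequence-specific endonuclease that processes pre-crRNA into mature crRNA, and the insert name (NlaCas5c) fits that subtype. According to the catalogue entry, the protein carries a C-terminal nuclear localization signal and an HA epitope tag, for nuclear import and antibody detection. These short elements are not called out separately in the feature table, but they would fall in the unannotated stretch between the cas5 match and the polyA signal.

The plasmid carries no dedicated mammalian selection cassette, so it is suited to transient transfection. The associated work concerns genome engineering in human cells with compact CRISPR-Cas3 systems, which suggests the plasmid supplies the Cas5 subunit alongside other components expressed from separate constructs.
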