Features (pLannotate 1.2.2; 10 found; start..end, strand, type, name):
     16..68      -  misc_feature   bom (fragment): basis of mobility region from pBR322
    201..1363    +  promoter       EF-1α promoter: strong constitutive promoter for human elongation factor EF-1α
   1378..2016    +  CDS            cas5d (fragment): CAS5D_MANSM - Experimental evidence at protein level: Swiss-Prot protein existence level 1. CRISPR (clustered regularly interspaced short palindromic repeat) is an adaptive immune system that provides protection against mobile genetic elements (viruses, transposable elements and conjugative plasmids). CRISPR clusters contain spacers, sequences complementary to antecedent mobile elements, and target invading nucleic acids. CRISPR clusters are transcribed and processed into CRISPR RNA (crRNA). This protein is a sequence-specific endonuclease that cleaves pre-crRNA at G21 into mature crRNA. Does
   2098..2209    +  polyA_signal   bGH poly(A) signal: bovine growth hormone polyadenylation signal
   2367..2396    +  terminator     T3Te terminator: phage T3 early transcription terminator
   2418..3005    +  rep_origin     ori: high-copy-number ColE1/pMB1/pBR322/pUC origin of replication
   3017..3044    -  terminator     T7Te terminator: phage T7 early transcription terminator
   3067..3880    -  CDS            KanR (fragment): aminoglycoside phosphotransferase; aph(3')-Ia; confers resistance to kanamycin in bacteria or G418 (Geneticin®) in eukaryotes
   3881..3983    -  promoter       cat promoter: promoter of the E. coli cat gene encoding chloramphenicol acetyltransferase
   3984..4015    -  terminator     tonB terminator: bidirectional E. coli tonB-P14 transcription terminator
>Addgene plasmid #178878 | pSmart-EF1a-Nla-cas5 | addgene full sequence | sequence record 351751 | Addgene NGS Result
GATCTCCCGATCCCCTATGGTGCACTCTCAGTACAATCTGCTCTGATGCCGCATAGTTAAGCCAGTATCT
GCTCCCTGCTTGTGTGTTGGAGGTCGCTGAGTAGTGCGCGAGCAAAATTTAAGCTACAACAAGGCAAGGC
TTGACCGACAATTGCATGAAGAATCTGCTTAGGGTTAGGCGTTTTGCGCTGCTTCGCGGAGGCTCCGGTG
CCCGTCAGTGGGCAGAGCGCACATCGCCAACAGTCCCCGAGAAGTTGGGGGGAGGGGTCGGCAATTGAAC
CGGTACCTAGAGAAGGTGGAGCGGGGTAAACTGGGAAAGTGATGTCGTGTACTGGCTCCGCCTTTTTCCC
GAGGGTGGGGGAGAACCGTATATAAGTGCAGTAGTCGCCGTGAACGTTCTTTTTCGCAACGGGTTTGCCG
CCAGAACACAGGTAAGTGCCGTGTGTGGTTCCCGCGGGCCTGGCCTCTTTACGGGTTATGGCCCTTGCGT
GCCTTGAATTACTTCCACCTGGCTCCAGTACGTGATTCTTGATCCCGAGCTGGAGCCAGGGGCGGGCCTT
GCGCTTTAGGAGCCCCTTCGCCTCGTGCTTGAGTTGAGGCCTGGCCTGGGCGCTGGGGCCGTCGCGTGCG
AATCTGGTGGCACCTTCGCGCCTGTCTCGCTGCTTTCGATAAGTCTCTAGCCATTTAAAATTTTTGATGA
CCTGCTGCGACGCTTTTTTTCTGGCAAGATAGTCTTGTAAATGCGGGCCAGGATCTGCACACTGGTATTT
CGGTTTTTGGGGCCGCGGGCGGCGACGGGGCCCGTGCGTCCCAGCGCACATGTTCGGAGAGGCGGGGCCT
GCGAGCGCGGCCACCGAGAATCGGACGGGGGTAGTCTCAAGCTGGCCGGCCTGCTCTGGTGCCTGGCCTC
GCGCAGCCGTGTATCGCCCCGCACTGGGCGGCAAGGCTGGCCCGGTCGGCACCAGTTGCGTGAGCGGAAA
GATGGCCGCTTCCCGGCCCTGCTCCAGGGGGCTCAAAATGGAGGACGCGGCGCTCGGGAGAGCGGGCGGG
TGAGTCACCCACACAAAGGAAAGGGGCCTTTCCGTCCTCAGCCGTCGCTTCATGTGACTCCACGGAGTAC
CGGGCGCCGTCCAGGCACCTCGATTAGTTCTGGAGCTTTTGGAGTACGTCGTCTTTAGGTTGGGGGGAGG
GGTTTTATGCGATGGAGTTTCCCCACACTGAGTGGGTGGAGACTGAAGTTAGGCCAGCTTGGCACTTGAT
GTAATTCTCCTTGGAATTTGCCCTTTTTGAGTTTGGATCTTGGTTCATTCTCAAGCCTCAGACAGTGGTT
CAAAGTTTTTTTCTTCCATTTCAGGTGTCGTGAACACCGCCACCATGCGGTTCATCCTGGAAATCAGCGG
CGACCTGGCCTGCTTCACAAGAAGCGAGCTGAAGGTCGAGCGGGTGTCATACCCTGTGATCACCCCTAGC
GCCGCCAGAAACATCCTGATGGCCATTCTGTGGAAGCCCGCCATCAGATGGAAGGTGCTGAAGATCGAGA
TCCTGAAGCCTATCCAGTGGACCAACATCCGGCGGAACGAAGTGGGCACCAAGATGAGCGAGAGAAGCGG
CAGCCTGTACATCGAGGACAACAGACAGCAGCGGGCCTCCATGCTGCTGAAGGATGTGGCCTATAGAATC
CACGCCGACTTCGACATGACAAGCGAGGCCGGCGAGAGCGACAACTACGTGAAGTTCGCCGAGATGTTCA
AGCGGAGAGCCAAGAAGGGCCAGTACTTCCACCAGCCTTACCTGGGCTGCAGAGAGTTCCCCTGCGACTT
CAGACTGCTGGAAAAGGCCGAGGATGGCCTGCCTCTGGAAGATATCACCCAGGACTTCGGCTTCATGCTG
TACGACATGGACTTCAGCAAGAGCGACCCCAGAGACAGCAACAACGCCGAGCCTATGTTCTACCAGTGCA
AGGCCGTGAACGGCGTGATCACTGTGCCTCCAGCCGATAGCGAGGAAGTGAAGAGAGGCAGCGTCGGCTA
CCCCTACGATGTGCCTGATTACGCCCCTAAGAAAAAGCGGAAAGTGTGACTCGCTGATCAGCCTCGACTG
TGCCTTCTAGTTGCCAGCCATCTGTTGTTTGCCCCTCCCCCGTGCCTTCCTTGACCCTGGAAGGTGCCAC
TCCCACTGTCCTTTCCTAATAAAATGAGGAAATTGCATCGCATTGTCTGAGTAGGTGTCATTCTATTCTG
GGGGGTGGGGTGGGGCAGGACAGCAAGGGGGAGGATTGGGAAGACAATAGCAGGAACGAATTCAAGCTTG
ATATCATTCAGGACGAGCCTCAGACTCCAGCGTAACTGGACTGCAATCAACTCACTGGCTCACCTTCACG
GGTGGGCCTTTCTTCGGTAGAAAATCAAAGGATCTTCTTGAGATCCTTTTTTTCTGCGCGTAATCTGCTG
CTTGCAAACAAAAAAACCACCGCTACCAGCGGTGGTTTGTTTGCCGGATCAAGAGCTACCAACTCTTTTT
CCGAGGTAACTGGCTTCAGCAGAGCGCAGATACCAAATACTGTTCTTCTAGTGTAGCCGTAGTTAGGCCA
CCACTTCAAGAACTCTGTAGCACCGCCTACATACCTCGCTCTGCTAATCCTGTTACCAGTGGCTGCTGCC
AGTGGCGATAAGTCGTGTCTTACCGGGTTGGACTCAAGACGATAGTTACCGGATAAGGCGCAGCGGTCGG
GCTGAACGGGGGGTTCGTGCACACAGCCCAGCTTGGAGCGAACGACCTACACCGAACTGAGATACCTACA
GCGTGAGCTATGAGAAAGCGCCACGCTTCCCGAAGGGAGAAAGGCGGACAGGTATCCGGTAAGCGGCAGG
GTCGGAACAGGAGAGCGCACGAGGGAGCTTCCAGGGGGAAACGCCTGGTATCTTTATAGTCCTGTCGGGT
TTCGCCACCTCTGACTTGAGCATCGATTTTTGTGATGCTCGTCAGGGGGGCGGAGCCTATGGAAAAACGC
CAGCAACGCAGAAAGGCCCACCCGAAGGTGAGCCAGGTGATTACATTTGGGCCCTCAGAAAAACTCATCG
AGCATCAAGTGAAACTGCAATTTATTCATATCAGGATTATCAATACCATATTTTTGAAAAAGCCGTTTCT
GTAATGAAGGAGAAAACTCACCGAGGCAGTTCCATAGGATGGCAAGATCCTGGTATCGGTCTGCGATTCC
GACTCGTCCAACATCAATACAACCTATTAATTTCCCCTCGTCAAAAATAAGGTTATCAAGTGAGAAATCA
CCATGAGTGACGACTGAATCCGGTGAGAATGGCAAAAGCTTATGCATTTCTTTCCAGACTTGTTCAACAG
GCCAGCCATTACGCTCGTCATCAAAATCACTCGCACCAACCAAACCGTTATTCATTCGTGATTGCGCCTG
AGCGAGACGAAATACGCGATCGCCGTTAAAAGGACAATTACAAACAGGAATCGAATGCAACCGGCGCAGG
AACACTGCCAGCGCATCAACAATATTTTCACCTGAATCAGGATATTCTTCTAATACCTGGAATGCTGTTT
TCCCTGGGATCGCAGTGGTGAGTAACCATGCATCATCAGGAGTACGGATAAAATGCTTGATGGTCGGAAG
AGGCATAAATTCCGTCAGCCAGTTTAGCCTGACCATCTCATCTGTAACATCATTGGCAACGCTACCTTTG
CCATGTTTCAGAAACAACTCTGGCGCATCGGGCTTCCCATACAATCGATAGATTGTCGCACCTGATTGCC
CGACATTATCGCGAGCCCATTTATACCCATATAAATCAGCATCCATGTTGGAATTTAATCGCGGCCTCGA
GCAAGACGTTTCCCGTTGAATATGGCTCATTTTAGCTTCCTTAGCTCCTGAAAATCTCGATAACTCAAAA
AATACGCCCGGTAGTGATCTTATTTCATTATGGTGAAAGTTGGAACCTCTTACGTGCCGATCAAGTCAAA
AGCCTCCGGTCGGAGGCTTTTGACTTTCTGCTATGGAGGTCAGGTATGATTTAAATGGTCAGTATTGAGC
GATATCTAGAGAATTCGTCCGACGGATCGGGA
